>Addgene plasmid #144443 | TFORF2967 | addgene full sequence | sequence record 407329 | Addgene NGS Result
TTAATGTAGTCTTATGCAATACTCTTGTAGTCTTGCAACATGGTAACGATGAGTTAGCAACATGCCTTAC
AAGGAGAGAAAAAGCACCGTGCATGCCGATTGGTGGAAGTAAGGTGGTACGATCGTGCCTTATTAGGAAG
GCAACAGACGGGTCTGACATGGATTGGACGAACCACTGAATTGCCGCATTGCAGAGATATTGTATTTAAG
TGCCTAGCTCGATACATAAACGGGTCTCTCTGGTTAGACCAGATCTGAGCCTGGGAGCTCTCTGGCTAAC
TAGGGAACCCACTGCTTAAGCCTCAATAAAGCTTGCCTTGAGTGCTTCAAGTAGTGTGTGCCCGTCTGTT
GTGTGACTCTGGTAACTAGAGATCCCTCAGACCCTTTTAGTCAGTGTGGAAAATCTCTAGCAGTGGCGCC
CGAACAGGGACTTGAAAGCGAAAGGGAAACCAGAGGAGCTCTCTCGACGCAGGACTCGGCTTGCTGAAGC
GCGCACGGCAAGAGGCGAGGGGCGGCGACTGGTGAGTACGCCAAAAATTTTGACTAGCGGAGGCTAGAAG
GAGAGAGATGGGTGCGAGAGCGTCAGTATTAAGCGGGGGAGAATTAGATCGCGATGGGAAAAAATTCGGT
TAAGGCCAGGGGGAAAGAAAAAATATAAATTAAAACATATAGTATGGGCAAGCAGGGAGCTAGAACGATT
CGCAGTTAATCCTGGCCTGTTAGAAACATCAGAAGGCTGTAGACAAATACTGGGACAGCTACAACCATCC
CTTCAGACAGGATCAGAAGAACTTAGATCATTATATAATACAGTAGCAACCCTCTATTGTGTGCATCAAA
GGATAGAGATAAAAGACACCAAGGAAGCTTTAGACAAGATAGAGGAAGAGCAAAACAAAAGTAAGACCAC
CGCACAGCAAGCGGCCGCTGATCTTCAGACCTGGAGGAGGAGATATGAGGGACAATTGGAGAAGTGAATT
ATATAAATATAAAGTAGTAAAAATTGAACCATTAGGAGTAGCACCCACCAAGGCAAAGAGAAGAGTGGTG
CAGAGAGAAAAAAGAGCAGTGGGAATAGGAGCTTTGTTCCTTGGGTTCTTGGGAGCAGCAGGAAGCACTA
TGGGCGCAGCGTCAATGACGCTGACGGTACAGGCCAGACAATTATTGTCTGGTATAGTGCAGCAGCAGAA
CAATTTGCTGAGGGCTATTGAGGCGCAACAGCATCTGTTGCAACTCACAGTCTGGGGCATCAAGCAGCTC
CAGGCAAGAATCCTGGCTGTGGAAAGATACCTAAAGGATCAACAGCTCCTGGGGATTTGGGGTTGCTCTG
GAAAACTCATTTGCACCACTGCTGTGCCTTGGAATGCTAGTTGGAGTAATAAATCTCTGGAACAGATTTG
GAATCACACGACCTGGATGGAGTGGGACAGAGAAATTAACAATTACACAAGCTTAATACACTCCTTAATT
GAAGAATCGCAAAACCAGCAAGAAAAGAATGAACAAGAATTATTGGAATTAGATAAATGGGCAAGTTTGT
GGAATTGGTTTAACATAACAAATTGGCTGTGGTATATAAAATTATTCATAATGATAGTAGGAGGCTTGGT
AGGTTTAAGAATAGTTTTTGCTGTACTTTCTATAGTGAATAGAGTTAGGCAGGGATATTCACCATTATCG
TTTCAGACCCACCTCCCAACCCCGAGGGGACCCATGCATTGCATCTCAATTAGTCAGCAACCAGGTGTGG
AAAGTCCCCAGGCTCCCCAGCAGGCAGAAGTATGCAAAGCATGCGTCTCAATTAGTCAGCAACCATAGTC
CCGCCCCTAACTCCGCCCATCCCGCCCCTAACTCCGCCCAGTTCCGCCCATTCTCCGCCCCATGGCTGAC
TAATTTTTTTTATTTATGCAGAGGCCGAGGCCGCCTCGGCCTCTGAGCTATTCCAGAAGTAGTGAGGAGG
CTTTTTTGGAGGCCTAGGCTTTTGCAAAAAGCTTTCTAGAGGTACCACCGGAGCTTACCATGACCGAGTA
CAAGCCCACGGTGCGCCTCGCCACCCGCGACGACGTCCCCAGGGCCGTACGCACCCTCGCCGCCGCGTTC
GCCGACTACCCCGCCACGCGCCACACCGTCGATCCGGACCGCCACATCGAGCGGGTCACCGAGCTGCAAG
AACTCTTCCTCACGCGCGTCGGGCTCGACATCGGCAAGGTGTGGGTCGCGGACGACGGCGCCGCCGTGGC
GGTCTGGACCACGCCGGAGAGCGTCGAAGCGGGGGCGGTGTTCGCCGAGATCGGCCCGCGCATGGCCGAG
TTGAGCGGTTCCCGGCTGGCCGCGCAGCAACAGATGGAAGGCCTCCTGGCGCCGCACCGGCCCAAGGAGC
CCGCGTGGTTCCTGGCCACCGTCGGCGTCTCGCCCGACCACCAGGGCAAGGGTCTGGGCAGCGCCGTCGT
GCTCCCCGGAGTGGAGGCGGCCGAGCGCGCCGGGGTGCCCGCCTTCCTGGAGACCTCCGCGCCCCGCAAC
CTCCCCTTCTACGAGCGGCTCGGCTTCACCGTCACCGCCGACGTCGAGGTGCCCGAAGGACCGCGCACCT
GGTGCATGACCCGCAAGCCCGGTGCCAGTTAACGAATTCTAGATCTTGAGACAAATGGCAGTATTCATCC
ACAATTTTAAAAGAAAAGGGGGGATTGGGGGGTACAGTGCAGGGGAAAGAATAGTAGACATAATAGCAAC
AGACATACAAACTAAAGAATTACAAAAACAAATTACAAAAATTCAAAATTTTCGGGTTTATTACAGGGAC
AGCAGAGATCCACTTTGGCGCCGGCTCGAGGCCTGCAGGTGCAAAGATGGATAAAGTTTTAAACAGAGAG
GAATCTTTGCAGCTAATGGACCTTCTAGGTCTTGAAAGGAGTGGGAATTGGCTCCGGTGCCCGTCAGTGG
GCAGAGCGCACATCGCCCACAGTCCCCGAGAAGTTGGGGGGAGGGGTCGGCAATTGAACCGGTGCCTAGA
GAAGGTGGCGCGGGGTAAACTGGGAAAGTGATGTCGTGTACTGGCTCCGCCTTTTTCCCGAGGGTGGGGG
AGAACCGTATATAAGTGCAGTAGTCGCCGTGAACGTTCTTTTTCGCAACGGGTTTGCCGCCAGAACACAG
GTAAGTGCCGTGTGTGGTTCCCGCGGGCCTGGCCTCTTTACGGGTTATGGCCCTTGCGTGCCTTGAATTA
CTTCCACCTGGCTGCAGTACGTGATTCTTGATCCCGAGCTTCGGGTTGGAAGTGGGTGGGAGAGTTCGAG
GCCTTGCGCTTAAGGAGCCCCTTCGCCTCGTGCTTGAGTTGAGGCCTGGCCTGGGCGCTGGGGCCGCCGC
GTGCGAATCTGGTGGCACCTTCGCGCCTGTCTCGCTGCTTTCGATAAGTCTCTAGCCATTTAAAATTTTT
GATGACCTGCTGCGACGCTTTTTTTCTGGCAAGATAGTCTTGTAAATGCGGGCCAAGATCTGCACACTGG
TATTTCGGTTTTTGGGGCCGCGGGCGGCGACGGGGCCCGTGCGTCCCAGCGCACATGTTCGGCGAGGCGG
GGCCTGCGAGCGCGGCCACCGAGAATCGGACGGGGGTAGTCTCAAGCTGGCCGGCCTGCTCTGGTGCCTG
GCCTCGCGCCGCCGTGTATCGCCCCGCCCTGGGCGGCAAGGCTGGCCCGGTCGGCACCAGTTGCGTGAGC
GGAAAGATGGCCGCTTCCCGGCCCTGCTGCAGGGAGCTCAAAATGGAGGACGCGGCGCTCGGGAGAGCGG
GCGGGTGAGTCACCCACACAAAGGAAAAGGGCCTTTCCGTCCTCAGCCGTCGCTTCATGTGACTCCACGG
AGTACCGGGCGCCGTCCAGGCACCTCGATTAGTTCTCGAGCTTTTGGAGTACGTCGTCTTTAGGTTGGGG
GGAGGGGTTTTATGCGATGGAGTTTCCCCACACTGAGTGGGTGGAGACTGAAGTTAGGCCAGCTTGGCAC
TTGATGTAATTCTCCTTGGAATTTGCCCTTTTTGAGTTTGGATCTTGGTTCATTCTCAAGCCTCAGACAG
TGGTTCAAAGTTTTTTTCTTCCATTTCAGGTGTCGTGAGGCTAGCATCGATTGATCAACAAGTTTGTACA
AAAAAGCAGGCTTCACCATGGCGGGCGAGAACCACCAGTGGCAGGGCAGCATCCTCTACAACATGCTTAT
GAGCGCGAAGCAAACGCGCGCGGCTCCTGAGGCTCCAGAGACGCGGCTGGTGGATCAGTGCTGGGGCTGT
TCGTGCGGCGATGAGCCCGGGGTGGGCAGAGAGGGGCTGCTGGGCGGGCGGAACGTGGCGCTCCTGTACC
GCTGCTGCTTTTGCGGTAAAGACCACCCACGGCAGGGCAGCATCCTCTACAGCATGCTGACGAGCGCAAA
GCAAACGTACGCGGCACCGAAGGCGCCCGAGGCGACGCTGGGTCCGTGCTGGGGCTGTTCGTGCGGCTCT
GATCCCGGGGTGGGCAGAGCGGGGCTTCCGGGTGGGCGGCCCGTGGCACTCCTGTACCGCTGCTGCTTTT
GTGGTGAAGACCACCCGCGGCAGGGCAGCATCCTCTACAGCTTGCTCACTAGCTCAAAGCAAACGCACGT
GGCTCCGGCAGCGCCCGAGGCACGACCAGGGGGCGCGTGGTGGGACCGCTCCTACTTCGCGCAGAGGCCA
GGGGGTAAAGAGGCGCTACCAGGCGGGCGGGCCACGGCGCTTCTGTACCGCTGCTGCTTTTGCGGTGAAG
ACCACCCGCAGCAGGGCAGCACCCTCTACTGCGTGCCCACGAGCACAAATCAAGCGCAGGCGGCTCCGGA
GGAGCGGCCGAGGGCCCCCTGGTGGGACACCTCCTCTGGTGCGCTGCGGCCGGTGGCGCTCAAGAGTCCA
CAGGTGGTCTGCGAGGCAGCCTCAGCGGGCCTGTTGAAGACGCTGCGCTTCGTCAAGTACTTGCCCTGCT
TCCAGGTGCTGCCCCTGGACCAGCAGCTGGTGCTGGTGCGCAACTGCTGGGCGTCCCTGCTCATGCTTGA
GCTGGCCCAGGACCGCTTGCAGTTCGAGACTGTGGAAGTCTCGGAGCCCAGCATGCTGCAGAAGATCCTC
ACCACCAGGCGGCGGGAGACCGGGGGCAACGAGCCACTGCCCGTGCCCACGCTGCAGCACCATTTGGCAC
CGCCGGCGGAGGCCAGGAAGGTGCCCTCCGCCTCCCAGGTCCAAGCCATCAAGTGCTTTCTTTCCAAATG
CTGGAGTCTGAACATCAGTACCAAGGAGTACGCCTACCTCAAGGGGACCGTGCTCTTTAACCCGGACGTG
CCGGGCCTGCAGTGCGTGAAGTACATTCAGGGACTCCAGTGGGGAACTCAGCAAATACTCAGTGAACACA
CCAGGATGACGCACCAAGGGCCCCATGACAGATTCATCGAACTTAATAGTACCCTTTTCCTGCTGAGATT
CATCAATGCCAATGTCATTGCTGAACTGTTCTTCAGGCCCATCATCGGCACAGTCAGCATGGATGATATG
ATGCTGGAAATGCTCTGTACAAAGATATGAGACCCAGCTTTCTTGTACAAAGTGGTTGATATCGGTAAGC
CTATCCCTAACCCTCTCCTCGGTCTCGATTCTACGTAGTAATGAACTAGTCCGTAACTTGAAAGTATTTC
GATTTCTTGGCTTTATATATCTTGTGGAAAGGACGACTGACGTACATTCCTGGAATTACCACGCGTTAAG
TCGACAATCAACCTCTGGATTACAAAATTTGTGAAAGATTGACTGGTATTCTTAACTATGTTGCTCCTTT
TACGCTATGTGGATACGCTGCTTTAATGCCTTTGTATCATGCTATTGCTTCCCGTATGGCTTTCATTTTC
TCCTCCTTGTATAAATCCTGGTTGCTGTCTCTTTATGAGGAGTTGTGGCCCGTTGTCAGGCAACGTGGCG
TGGTGTGCACTGTGTTTGCTGACGCAACCCCCACTGGTTGGGGCATTGCCACCACCTGTCAGCTCCTTTC
CGGGACTTTCGCTTTCCCCCTCCCTATTGCCACGGCGGAACTCATCGCCGCCTGCCTTGCCCGCTGCTGG
ACAGGGGCTCGGCTGTTGGGCACTGACAATTCCGTGGTGTTGTCGGGGAAATCATCGTCCTTTCCTTGGC
TGCTCGCCTGTGTTGCCACCTGGATTCTGCGCGGGACGTCCTTCTGCTACGTCCCTTCGGCCCTCAATCC
AGCGGACCTTCCTTCCCGCGGCCTGCTGCCGGCTCTGCGGCCTCTTCCGCGTCTTCGCCTTCGCCCTCAG
ACGAGTCGGATCTCCCTTTGGGCCGCCTCCCCGCGTCGACTTTAAGACCAATGACTTACAAGGCAGCTGT
AGATCTTAGCCACTTTTTAAAAGAAAAGGGGGGACTGGAAGGGCTAATTCACTCCCAACGAAGACAAGAT
CTGCTTTTTGCTTGTACTGGGTCTCTCTGGTTAGACCAGATCTGAGCCTGGGAGCTCTCTGGCTAACTAG
GGAACCCACTGCTTAAGCCTCAATAAAGCTTGCCTTGAGTGCTTCAAGTAGTGTGTGCCCGTCTGTTGTG
TGACTCTGGTAACTAGAGATCCCTCAGACCCTTTTAGTCAGTGTGGAAAATCTCTAGCAGTACGTATAGT
AGTTCATGTCATCTTATTATTCAGTATTTATAACTTGCAAAGAAATGAATATCAGAGAGTGAGAGGAACT
TGTTTATTGCAGCTTATAATGGTTACAAATAAAGCAATAGCATCACAAATTTCACAAATAAAGCATTTTT
TTCACTGCATTCTAGTTGTGGTTTGTCCAAACTCATCAATGTATCTTATCATGTCTGGCTCTAGCTATCC
CGCCCCTAACTCCGCCCATCCCGCCCCTAACTCCGCCCAGTTCCGCCCATTCTCCGCCCCATGGCTGACT
AATTTTTTTTATTTATGCAGAGGCCGAGGCCGCCTCGGCCTCTGAGCTATTCCAGAAGTAGTGAGGAGGC
TTTTTTGGAGGCCTAGGGACGTACCCAATTCGCCCTATAGTGAGTCGTATTACGCGCGCTCACTGGCCGT
CGTTTTACAACGTCGTGACTGGGAAAACCCTGGCGTTACCCAACTTAATCGCCTTGCAGCACATCCCCCT
TTCGCCAGCTGGCGTAATAGCGAAGAGGCCCGCACCGATCGCCCTTCCCAACAGTTGCGCAGCCTGAATG
GCGAATGGG
[124 nt withheld, positions 7220-7343]
C
[91 nt withheld, positions 7345-7435]
A
[49 nt withheld, positions 7437-7485]
CCTTTGACGTTGGAGTCCACGTTCTTT
[37 nt withheld, positions 7513-7549]
ACCCTATCTCGGTCTATTCTTTTGATTTATAAGGGATTTTGCCGATTTCGGCCTATTGGTTAAAAAATGA
GCTGATTTAACAAAAATTTAACGCGAATTTTAACAAAATATTAACGCTTACAATTTAGGTGGCACTTTTC
GGGGAAATGTGCGCGGAACCCCTATTTGTTTATTTTTCTAAATACATTCAAATATGTATCCGCTCATGAG
ACAATAACCCTGATAAATGCTTCAATAATATTGAAAAAGGAAGAGTATGAGTATTCAACATTTCCGTGTC
GCCCTTATTCCCTTTTTTGCGGCATTTTGCCTTCCTGTTTTTGCTCACCCAGAAACGCTGGTGAAAGTAA
AAGATGCTGAAGATCAGTTGGGTGCACGAGTGGGTTACATCGAACTGGATCTCAACAGCGGTAAGATCCT
TGAGAGTTTTCGCCCCGAAGAACGTTTTCCAATGATGAGCACTTTTAAAGTTCTGCTATGTGGCGCGGTA
TTATCCCGTATTGACGCCGGGCAAGAGCAACTCGGTCGCCGCATACACTATTCTCAGAATGACTTGGTTG
AGTACTCACCAGTCACAGAAAAGCATCTTACGGATGGCATGACAGTAAGAGAATTATGCAGTGCTGCCAT
AACCATGAGTGATAACACTGCGGCCAACTTACTTCTGACAACGATCGGAGGACCGAAGGAGCTAACCGCT
TTTTTGCACAACATGGGGGATCATGTAACTCGCCTTGATCGTTGGGAACCGGAGCTGAATGAAGCCATAC
CAAACGACGAGCGTGACACCACGATGCCTGTAGCAATGGCAACAACGTTGCGCAAACTATTAACTGGCGA
ACTACTTACTCTAGCTTCCCGGCAACAATTAATAGACTGGATGGAGGCGGATAAAGTTGCAGGACCACTT
CTGCGCTCGGCCCTTCCGGCTGGCTGGTTTATTGCTGATAAATCTGGAGCCGGTGAGCGTGGGTCTCGCG
GTATCATTGCAGCACTGGGGCCAGATGGTAAGCCCTCCCGTATCGTAGTTATCTACACGACGGGGAGTCA
GGCAACTATGGATGAACGAAATAGACAGATCGCTGAGATAGGTGCCTCACTGATTAAGCATTGGTAACTG
TCAGACCAAGTTTACTCATATATACTTTAGATTGATTTAAAACTTCATTTTTAATTTAAAAGGATCTAGG
TGAAGATCCTTTTTGATAATCTCATGACCAAAATCCCTTAACGTGAGTTTTCGTTCCACTGAGCGTCAGA
CCCCGTAGAAAAGATCAAAGGATCTTCTTGAGATCCTTTTTTTCTGCGCGTAATCTGCTGCTTGCAAACA
AAAAAACCACCGCTACCAGCGGTGGTTTGTTTGCCGGATCAAGAGCTACCAACTCTTTTTCCGAAGGTAA
CTGGCTTCAGCAGAGCGCAGATACCAAATACTGTTCTTCTAGTGTAGCCGTAGTTAGGCCACCACTTCAA
GAACTCTGTAGCACCGCCTACATACCTCGCTCTGCTAATCCTGTTACCAGTGGCTGCTGCCAGTGGCGAT
AAGTCGTGTCTTACCGGGTTGGACTCAAGACGATAGTTACCGGATAAGGCGCAGCGGTCGGGCTGAACGG
GGGGTTCGTGCACACAGCCCAGCTTGGAGCGAACGACCTACACCGAACTGAGATACCTACAGCGTGAGCT
ATGAGAAAGCGCCACGCTTCCCGAAGGGAGAAAGGCGGACAGGTATCCGGTAAGCGGCAGGGTCGGAACA
GGAGAGCGCACGAGGGAGCTTCCAGGGGGAAACGCCTGGTATCTTTATAGTCCTGTCGGGTTTCGCCACC
TCTGACTTGAGCGTCGATTTTTGTGATGCTCGTCAGGGGGGCGGAGCCTATGGAAAAACGCCAGCAACGC
GGCCTTTTTACGGTTCCTGGCCTTTTGCTGGCCTTTTGCTCACATGTTCTTTCCTGCGTTATCCCCTGAT
TCTGTGGATAACCGTATTACCGCCTTTGAGTGAGCTGATACCGCTCGCCGCAGCCGAACGACCGAGCGCA
GCGAGTCAGTGAGCGAGGAAGCGGAAGAGCGCCCAATACGCAAACCGCCTCTCCCCGCGCGTTGGCCGAT
TCATTAATGCAGCTGGCACGACAGGTTTCCCGACTGGAAAGCGGGCAGTGAGCGCAACGCAATTAATGTG
AGTTAGCTCACTCATTAGGCACCCCAGGCTTTACACTTTATGCTTCCGGCTCGTATGTTGTGTGGAATTG
TGAGCGGATAACAATTTCACACAGGAAACAGCTATGACCATGATTACGCCAAGCGCGCAATTAACCCTCA
CTAAAGGGAACAAAAGCTGGAGCTGCAAGC
Features (pLannotate 1.2.2; 34 found; start..end, strand, type, name):
      5..231     +  promoter       RSV promoter: Rous sarcoma virus enhancer/promoter
    232..412     +  LTR            5' LTR (truncated): truncated 5' long terminal repeat (LTR) from HIV-1
    459..584     +  misc_feature   HIV-1 Ψ: packaging signal of human immunodeficiency virus type 1
    568..931     +  CDS            HIV-1 gag (fragment): gag protein from human immunodeficiency virus 1; gag
   1077..1310    +  misc_feature   RRE: The Rev response element (RRE) of HIV-1 allows for Rev-dependent mRNA export from the nucleus to the cytoplasm.
   1687..1713    +  CDS            Rev (fragment): human immunodeficiency virus 1 (HIV-1) Rev protein; rev; enhances nuclear export of unspliced and incompletely spliced viral mRNAs
   1720..1743    +  promoter       SV40 promoter (fragment): SV40 early promoter
   1744..1815    +  promoter       SV40 promoter (fragment): SV40 enhancer and early promoter
   1839..1974    +  rep_origin     SV40 ori: SV40 origin of replication
   2020..2616    +  CDS            PuroR (fragment): puromycin N-acetyltransferase; pac from Streptomyces; confers resistance to puromycin
   2665..2782    +  misc_feature   cPPT/CTS: central polypurine tract and central termination sequence of HIV-1
   2847..2913    +  CDS            small t antigen (fragment): SV40 (simian virus 40) small t antigen
   2920..4098    +  promoter       EF-1α promoter: strong constitutive promoter for human elongation factor EF-1α
   4118..4142    +  protein_bind   attB1: mutant version of attB; recombination site for the Gateway® BP reaction BP Clonase™
   4148..5557    +  CDS            NR0B1: NR0B1_HUMAN - Also known as AHC, DAX1. Experimental evidence at protein level: Swiss-Prot protein existence level 1. Orphan nuclear receptor. Component of a cascade required for the development of the hypothalamic-pituitary-adrenal-gonadal axis. Acts as a coregulatory protein that inhibits the transcriptional activity of other nuclear receptors through heterodimeric interactions. May also have a role in the development of the embryo and in the maintenance of embryonic stem cell pluripotency (By similarity). From Homo sapiens (Human).
   5562..5586    -  protein_bind   attB2: mutant version of attB; recombination site for the Gateway® BP reaction BP Clonase™
   5594..5635    +  CDS            V5 tag: epitope tag from simian virus 5
   5651..5704    +  promoter       U6 promoter (fragment): RNA polymerase III promoter for human U6 snRNA
   5746..6334    +  misc_feature   WPRE: woodchuck hepatitis virus posttranscriptional regulatory element
   6385..6404    +  misc_feature   cPPT/CTS (fragment): central polypurine tract and central termination sequence of HIV-1
   6406..6639    +  LTR            3' LTR (ΔU3): self-inactivating 3' long terminal repeat (LTR) from HIV-1
   6717..6838    +  polyA_signal   SV40 poly(A) signal: SV40 polyadenylation signal
   6878..7013    +  rep_origin     SV40 ori: SV40 origin of replication
   7034..7052    -  promoter       T7 promoter: promoter for bacteriophage T7 RNA polymerase
   7060..7215    +  CDS            lacZα (fragment): LacZα fragment of β-galactosidase; lacZ fragment
   7220..7648    +  rep_origin     f1 ori (sequence partly withheld): f1 bacteriophage origin of replication; arrow indicates direction of (+) strand synthesis
   7701..7805    +  promoter       AmpR promoter: bla
   7806..8666    +  CDS            AmpR: β-lactamase; bla; confers resistance to ampicillin, carbenicillin, and related antibiotics
   8837..9425    +  rep_origin     ori: high-copy-number ColE1/pMB1/pBR322/pUC origin of replication
   9608..9700    +  CDS            lacI (fragment): lac repressor; lacI; The lac repressor binds to the lac operator to inhibit transcription in E. coli. This inhibition can be relieved by adding lactose or isopropyl-β-D-thiogalactopyranoside (IPTG).
   9713..9734    +  protein_bind   CAP binding site: CAP binding activates transcription in the presence of cAMP. E. coli catabolite activator protein
   9749..9779    +  promoter       lac promoter: promoter for the E. coli lac operon
   9787..9803    +  protein_bind   lac operator: The lac repressor binds to the lac operator to inhibit transcription in E. coli. This inhibition can be relieved by adding lactose or isopropyl-β-D-thiogalactopyranoside (IPTG). lac repressor encoded by lacI
   9848..9866    +  promoter       T3 promoter: promoter for bacteriophage T3 RNA polymerase
