[The description below was written by a language model from this plasmid's Addgene catalogue record and pLannotate feature annotations shown in this document.]
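Description:
TFORF2967 is a lentiviral mammalian expression plasmid built on the pLX_TRC317 backbone and carrying the human NR0B1 (DAX1) open reading frame. It belongs to a barcoded transcription factor ORF collection. In bacteria it is maintained as a high-copy plasmid through a ColE1/pUC-type origin with ampicillin resistance (AmpR), and an f1 origin is also present. The depositor notes that the plasmid may recombine, a common concern for constructs with repeated LTR sequences. The sequenced record is 9,889 nt, consistent with the stated backbone and insert sizes.

The viral portion has a third-generation, self-inactivating layout. An RSV promoter drives a truncated HIV-1 5' LTR, followed by the Ψ packaging signal with a partial gag sequence, the RRE for Rev-dependent export of genomic RNA, a cPPT/CTS element, WPRE to enhance transcript expression, and a ΔU3 3' LTR followed by an SV40 polyadenylation signal. Within the transfer region, an SV40 promoter drives puromycin N-acetyltransferase for selection of transduced cells. A separate EF-1α promoter drives NR0B1. The ORF is flanked by attB1 and attB2 sites left over from Gateway cloning, and a V5 epitope tag lies just downstream of attB2; the record does not state whether the tag is fused in frame. NR0B1 is an orphan nuclear receptor that acts as a corepressor of other nuclear receptors and functions in development of the hypothalamic-pituitary-adrenal-gonadal axis.

According to the record, each vector in the collection carries a unique 24-bp barcode that identifies its transcription factor in pooled overexpression screens. The barcode is not annotated in the feature table, so its position cannot be given. The associated publication used the collection to study directed differentiation.
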