Addgene plasmid #144443: TFORF2967
Purpose: Lentiviral vector for overexpressing transcription factor ORFs with unique 24-bp barcodes. Barcodes facilitate identification of transcription factors in pooled screens.
Depositing lab: Feng Zhang. Depositing organization: Broad Institute. Publication: A transcription factor atlas of directed differentiation. Joung J, Ma S, Tay T, Geiger-Schuller KR, Kirchgatterer PC, Verdine VK, Guo B, Arias-Garcia MA, Allen WE, Singh A, Kuksenko O, Abudayyeh OO, Gootenberg JS, Fu Z, Macrae RK, Buenrostro JD, Regev A, Zhang F. Cell. 2023 Jan 5;186(1):209-229.e26. doi: 10.1016/j.cell.2022.11.026. PubMed 36608654.
Backbone
  Vector backbone: pLX_TRC317
  Backbone manufacturer: Broad Institute Genetic Perturbation Platform
  Backbone size w/o insert (bp): 8264
  Vector type: Mammalian Expression, Lentiviral
  Selectable markers: Puromycin
Growth in bacteria
  Bacterial resistance: Ampicillin, 100 μg/mL
  Growth temperature: 37°C
  Growth strain: NEB Stable
  Copy number: High Copy
Gene/Insert
  Gene/Insert name: NR0B1
  Species: H. sapiens (human)
  Insert size (bp): 1625
  Entrez Gene: NR0B1 (a.k.a. AHC, AHCH, AHX, DAX-1, DAX1, DSS, GTD, HHG, NROB1, SRXY2)
  Promoter: EF1a
  Cloning method: Gateway Cloning
  Sequencing primers: 5′ GGGTGGAGACTGAAGTTAGGCCAG; 3′ CACATAGCGTAAAAGGAGCAACATAG
Resource information
  A portion of this plasmid was derived from a plasmid made by: Broad Institute Genetic Perturbation Platform
Terms and licenses: Academic/Nonprofit Terms; Industry Terms: Not Available to Industry
Depositor comments: NM_000475.4 Please test multiple small colonies in case of plasmid recombination. To make this collection available in a timely manner, a portion of this collection was not fully sequenced by Addgene. If an Addgene verified full plasmid sequence is not available, please contact us prior to placing an order to request the full sequence.
How to cite: TFORF2967 was a gift from Feng Zhang (Addgene plasmid # 144443 ; http://n2t.net/addgene:144443 ; RRID:Addgene_144443)
