>Addgene plasmid #144443 | TFORF2967 | depositor partial sequence | sequence record 285444 | Insert
ATCGATTGATCAACAAGTTTGTACAAAAAAGCAGGCTTCACCATGGCGGGCGAGAACCACCAGTGGCAGG
GCAGCATCCTCTACAACATGCTTATGAGCGCGAAGCAAACGCGCGCGGCTCCTGAGGCTCCAGAGACGCG
GCTGGTGGATCAGTGCTGGGGCTGTTCGTGCGGCGATGAGCCCGGGGTGGGCAGAGAGGGGCTGCTGGGC
GGGCGGAACGTGGCGCTCCTGTACCGCTGCTGCTTTTGCGGTAAAGACCACCCACGGCAGGGCAGCATCC
TCTACAGCATGCTGACGAGCGCAAAGCAAACGTACGCGGCACCGAAGGCGCCCGAGGCGACGCTGGGTCC
GTGCTGGGGCTGTTCGTGCGGCTCTGATCCCGGGGTGGGCAGAGCGGGGCTTCCGGGTGGGCGGCCCGTG
GCACTCCTGTACCGCTGCTGCTTTTGTGGTGAAGACCACCCGCGGCAGGGCAGCATCCTCTACAGCTTGC
TCACTAGCTCAAAGCAAACGCACGTGGCTCCGGCAGCGCCCGAGGCACGACCAGGGGGCGCGTGGTGGGA
CCGCTCCTACTTCGCGCAGAGGCCAGGGGGTAAAGAGGCGCTACCAGGCGGGCGGGCCACGGCGCTTCTG
TACCGCTGCTGCTTTTGCGGTGAAGACCACCCGCAGCAGGGCAGCACCCTCTACTGCGTGCCCACGAGCA
CAAATCAAGCGCAGGCGGCTCCGGAGGAGCGGCCGAGGGCCCCCTGGTGGGACACCTCCTCTGGTGCGCT
GCGGCCGGTGGCGCTCAAGAGTCCACAGGTGGTCTGCGAGGCAGCCTCAGCGGGCCTGTTGAAGACGCTG
CGCTTCGTCAAGTACTTGCCCTGCTTCCAGGTGCTGCCCCTGGACCAGCAGCTGGTGCTGGTGCGCAACT
GCTGGGCGTCCCTGCTCATGCTTGAGCTGGCCCAGGACCGCTTGCAGTTCGAGACTGTGGAAGTCTCGGA
GCCCAGCATGCTGCAGAAGATCCTCACCACCAGGCGGCGGGAGACCGGGGGCAACGAGCCACTGCCCGTG
CCCACGCTGCAGCACCATTTGGCACCGCCGGCGGAGGCCAGGAAGGTGCCCTCCGCCTCCCAGGTCCAAG
CCATCAAGTGCTTTCTTTCCAAATGCTGGAGTCTGAACATCAGTACCAAGGAGTACGCCTACCTCAAGGG
GACCGTGCTCTTTAACCCGGACGTGCCGGGCCTGCAGTGCGTGAAGTACATTCAGGGACTCCAGTGGGGA
ACTCAGCAAATACTCAGTGAACACACCAGGATGACGCACCAAGGGCCCCATGACAGATTCATCGAACTTA
ATAGTACCCTTTTCCTGCTGAGATTCATCAATGCCAATGTCATTGCTGAACTGTTCTTCAGGCCCATCAT
CGGCACAGTCAGCATGGATGATATGATGCTGGAAATGCTCTGTACAAAGATATGAGACCCAGCTTTCTTG
TACAAAGTGGTTGATATCGGTAAGCCTATCCCTAACCCTCTCCTCGGTCTCGATTCTACGTAGTAATGAA
CTAGTCCGTAACTTGAAAGTATTTCGATTTCTTGGCTTTATATATCTTGTGGAAAGGACGACTGACGTAC
ATTCCTGGAATTACC
