>Addgene plasmid #144443 | TFORF2967 | depositor partial sequence | sequence record 285445 | Barcode
CTGACGTACATTCCTGGAATTACC
